Addgene plasmid #79784: pTKEI-Dest
Purpose: (Empty Backbone) Expression plasmid - BsmBI entry sites
Depositing lab: David Savage. Depositing organization: University of California, Berkeley. Publication: Rapid construction of metabolite biosensors using domain-insertion profiling. Nadler DC, Morgan SA, Flamholz A, Kortright KE, Savage DF. Nat Commun. 2016 Jul 29;7:12266. doi: 10.1038/ncomms12266. PubMed 27470466.
Backbone
  Vector backbone: pTKEI-Dest
  Backbone size (bp): 3712
  Vector type: Bacterial Expression
  Promoter: pTrc
  Tag / fusion protein: 6xHis (C terminal on backbone)
Growth in bacteria
  Bacterial resistance: Kanamycin, 50 μg/mL
  Growth temperature: 37°C
  Growth strain: DH5alpha
  Copy number: High Copy
Gene/Insert
  Cloning method: Restriction Enzyme
Terms and licenses: Academic/Nonprofit Terms; Industry Terms: Not Available to Industry
How to cite: pTKEI-Dest was a gift from David Savage (Addgene plasmid # 79784 ; http://n2t.net/addgene:79784 ; RRID:Addgene_79784)
