[The description below was written by a language model from this plasmid's Addgene catalogue record and pLannotate feature annotations shown in this document.]
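Description:
pTKEI-Dest is an empty bacterial expression backbone designed as a destination vector, with BsmBI entry sites for restriction-enzyme-based insertion of a coding sequence. It is maintained in E. coli as a high-copy plasmid through a ColE1/pUC-type origin and is selected with kanamycin via an aminoglycoside phosphotransferase (KanR) gene. The annotation also picks up short fragments of an RSF origin, a tetracycline resistance gene and the pBR322 bom region. These appear to be backbone remnants rather than functional elements.

Expression is driven by the trc promoter, a strong trp/lac hybrid, followed by a lac operator. A full-length lacI gene with its own promoter is carried in the opposite orientation, so transcription is repressed until it is induced with IPTG or lactose. Between the trc promoter and a backbone-encoded C-terminal 6xHis tag lies a segment containing a CAP site, lac promoter, lac operator, pUC18/19 multiple cloning site and a lacZα fragment. This arrangement is consistent with a placeholder cassette that is replaced when an insert is cloned in, possibly allowing blue/white screening, although the record does not state this or give the positions of the BsmBI sites. An inserted open reading frame would be fused to the His tag for affinity purification, and transcription ends at the rrnB T1 and T2 terminators downstream.

The catalogue lists a backbone size of 3712 bp, whereas the depositor sequence is 4305 nt. The record does not explain the difference, which may reflect the removable cassette. The associated work concerns building metabolite biosensors by domain-insertion profiling, which suggests the vector serves to express such constructs in E. coli.
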