Features (pLannotate 1.2.2; 21 found; start..end, strand, type, name):
     48..181     +  rep_origin     RSF ori (fragment): Plasmids containing the RSF 1030 origin of replication can be propagated in E. coli cells that contain additional plasmids with compatible origins.
    266..330     -  CDS            TcR (fragment): tetracycline efflux protein; tet; confers resistance to tetracycline
    345..366     -  protein_bind   CAP binding site: CAP binding activates transcription in the presence of cAMP. E. coli catabolite activator protein
    379..1461    -  CDS            lacI: lac repressor; lacI; The lac repressor binds to the lac operator to inhibit transcription in E. coli. This inhibition can be relieved by adding lactose or isopropyl-β-D-thiogalactopyranoside (IPTG).
   1462..1539    -  promoter       lacI promoter: lacI
   1584..1613    +  promoter       trc promoter: strong E. coli promoter; hybrid between the trp and lac UV5 promoters
   1621..1637    +  protein_bind   lac operator: The lac repressor binds to the lac operator to inhibit transcription in E. coli. This inhibition can be relieved by adding lactose or isopropyl-β-D-thiogalactopyranoside (IPTG). lac repressor encoded by lacI
   1672..1720    +  CDS            lacI (fragment): lac repressor; lacI; The lac repressor binds to the lac operator to inhibit transcription in E. coli. This inhibition can be relieved by adding lactose or isopropyl-β-D-thiogalactopyranoside (IPTG).
   1733..1754    +  protein_bind   CAP binding site: CAP binding activates transcription in the presence of cAMP. E. coli catabolite activator protein
   1769..1799    +  promoter       lac promoter: promoter for the E. coli lac operon
   1807..1823    +  protein_bind   lac operator: The lac repressor binds to the lac operator to inhibit transcription in E. coli. This inhibition can be relieved by adding lactose or isopropyl-β-D-thiogalactopyranoside (IPTG). lac repressor encoded by lacI
   1860..1916    -  misc_feature   MCS: pUC18/19 multiple cloning site
   1913..2070    +  CDS            lacZα (fragment): LacZα fragment of β-galactosidase; lacZ fragment
   2076..2175    -  misc_feature   bom (fragment): basis of mobility region from pBR322
   2264..2281    +  CDS            6xHis: 6xHis affinity tag
   2350..2465    +  ncRNA          5S rRNA: Accession: RF00001 - 5S ribosomal RNA
   2469..2555    +  terminator     rrnB T1 terminator: Escherichia coli rrnB; transcription terminator T1 from the E. coli rrnB gene
   2647..2674    +  terminator     rrnB T2 terminator: transcription terminator T2 from the E. coli rrnB gene
   2700..2737    -  CDS            TcR (fragment): tetracycline efflux protein; tet; confers resistance to tetracycline
   2780..3595    -  CDS            KanR: aminoglycoside phosphotransferase; aph(3')-Ia; confers resistance to kanamycin in bacteria or G418 (Geneticin®) in eukaryotes
   3721..4305    +  rep_origin     ori: high-copy-number ColE1/pMB1/pBR322/pUC origin of replication
>Addgene plasmid #79784 | pTKEI-Dest | depositor full sequence | sequence record 149379 | pTKEI-Dest sequence 4305 bps
AACGCCAGCAACGCGGCCTTTTTACGGTTCCTGGCCTTTTGCTGGCCTTTTGCTCACATGTTCTTTCCTG
CGTTATCCCCTGATTCTGTGGATAACCGTATTACCGCCTTTGAGTGAGCTGATACCGCTCGCCGCAGCCG
AACGACCGAGCGCAGCGAGTCAGTGAGCGAGGAAGCGGAAGAGCGCCACGGTGATTCATTCTGCTAACCA
GTAAGGCAACCCCGCCAGCCTAGCCGGGTCCTCAACGACAGGAGCACGATCATGCTAGTCATGCCCCGCG
CCCACCGGAAGGAGCTGACTGGGTTGAAGGCTCTCAAGGGCATCGGTCGAGATCCCGGTGCCTAATGAGT
GAGCTAACTTACATTAATTGCGTTGCGCTCACTGCCCGCTTTCCAGTCGGGAAACCTGTCGTGCCAGCTG
CATTAATGAATCGGCCAACGCGCGGGGAGAGGCGGTTTGCGTATTGGGCGCCAGGGTGGTTTTTCTTTTC
ACCAGTGACACGGGCAACAGCTGATTGCCCTTCACCGCCTGGCCCTGAGAGAGTTGCAGCAAGCGGTCCA
CGCTGGTTTGCCCCAGCAGGCGAAAATCCTGTTTGATGGTGGTTAACGGCGGGATATAACATGAGCTGTC
TTCGGTATCGTCGTATCCCACTACCGAGATATCCGCACCAACGCGCAGCCCGGACTCGGTAATGGCGCGC
ATTGCGCCCAGCGCCATCTGATCGTTGGCAACCAGCATCGCAGTGGGAACGATACCCTCATTCAGCATTT
GCATGGTTTGTTGAAAACCGGACATGGCACTCCAGTCGCCTTCCCGTTCCGCTATCGGCTGAATTTGATT
GCGAGTGAGATATTTATGCCAGCCAGCCAGACGCAGACGCGCCGAGACAGAACTTAATGGGCCCGCTAAC
AGCGCGATTTGCTGGTGACCCAATGCGACCAGATGCTCCACGCCCAGTCGCGTACCGTCTTCATGGGAGA
AAATAATACTGTTGATGGGTGTCTGGTCAGAGACATCAAGAAATAACGCCGGAACATTAGTGCAGGCAGC
TTCCACAGCAATGGCATCCTGGTCATCCAGCGGATAGTTAATGATCAGCCCACTGACGCGTTGCGCGAGA
AGATTGTGCACCGCCGCTTTACAGGCTTCGACGCCGCTTCGTTCTACCATCGACACCACCACGCTGGCAC
CCAGTTGATCGGCGCGAGATTTAATCGCCGCGACAATTTGCGACGGCGCGTGCAGGGCCAGACTGGAGGT
GGCAACGCCAATCAGCAACGACTGTTTGCCCGCCAGTTGTTGTGCCACGCGGTTGGGAATGTAATTCAGC
TCCGCCATCGCCGCTTCCACTTTTTCCCGCGTTTTCGCAGAAACGTGGCTGGCCTGGTTCACCACGCGGG
AAACGGTCTGATAAGAGACACCGGCATACTCTGCGACATCGTATAACGTTACTGGTTTCACATTCACCAC
CCTGAATTGACTCTCTTCCGGGCGCTATCATGCCATACCGCGAAAGGTTTTGCGCCATTCGATGGTGTCC
GGGATCTCGACGCTCTCCCTTATGCGACTCCGATCCCGCAAATTTGACAATTAATCATCCGGCTCGTATA
ATGTGTGGAATTGTGAGCGGATAACAATTTCACACAAGGAGATATACCATGTCCAGAGACGATTAATGCA
GCTGGCACGACAGGTTTCCCGACTGGAAAGCGGGCAGTGAGCGCAACGCAATTAATGTGAGTTAGCTCAC
TCATTAGGCACCCCAGGCTTTACACTTTATGCTTCCGGCTCGTATGTTGTGTGGAATTGTGAGCGGATAA
CAATTTCACACAGGAAACAGCTATGACCATGATTACGCCAAGCTTGCATGCCTGCAGGTCGACTCTAGAG
GATCCCCGGGTACCGAGCTCGAATTCACTGGCCGTCGTTTTACAACGTCGTGACTGGGAAAACCCTGGCG
TTACCCAACTTAATCGCCTTGCAGCACATCCCCCTTTCGCCAGCTGGCGTAATAGCGAAGAGGCCCGCAC
CGATCGCCCTTCCCAACAGTTGCGCAGCCTGAATGGCGAATGGCGCCTGATGCGGTATTTTCTCCTTACG
CATCTGTGCGGTATTTCACACCGCATATGGTGCACTCTCAGTACAATCTGCTCTGATGCCGCATAGTTAA
GCCAGCCCCGACACCCGCCAACACCCGCTGACGCGCCCTGACGGGCTTGTCTGCTCCCGGCATCCGCTTA
CAGACAAGCTCGTCTCTAGCGGTCACCATCACCATCACCATTAAGAGAAGATTTTCAGCCTGATACAGAT
TAAATCAGAACGCAGAAGCGGTCTGATAAAACAGAATTTGCCTGGCGGCAGTAGCGCGGTGGTCCCACCT
GACCCCATGCCGAACTCAGAAGTGAAACGCCGTAGCGCCGATGGTAGTGTGGGGTATCCCCATGCGAGAG
TAGGGAACTGCCAGGCATCAAATAAAACGAAAGGCTCAGTCGAAAGACTGGGCCTTTCGTTTTATCTGTT
GTTTGTCGGTGAACGCTCTCCTGAGTAGGACAAATCCGCCGGGAGCGGATTTGAACGTTGCGAAGCAACG
GCCCGGAGGGTGGCGGGCAGGACGCCCGCCATAAACTGCCAGGCATCAAATTAAGCAGAAGGCCATCCTG
ACGGATGGCCTTTTCTGAAAGGAGGAACTATATCCGGATATCCACAGGACGGGTGTGGTCGCCATGATCG
CGTAGTCAAGGTTTCTTAGACGTCAGGTGGCACTTTTCGGGGAAATGTGTTAGAAAAACTCATCGAGCAT
CAAATGAAACTGCAATTTATTCATATCAGGATTATCAATACCATATTTTTGAAAAAGCCGTTTCTGTAAT
GAAGGAGAAAACTCACCGAGGCAGTTCCATAGGATGGCAAGATCCTGGTATCGGTCTGCGATTCCGACTC
GTCCAACATCAATACAACCTATTAATTTCCCCTCGTCAAAAATAAGGTTATCAAGTGAGAAATCACCATG
AGTGACGACTGAATCCGGTGAGAATGGCAAAAGTTTATGCATTTCTTTCCAGACTTGTTCAACAGGCCAG
CCATTACGCTCGTCATCAAAATCACTCGCATCAACCAAACCGTTATTCATTCGTGATTGCGCCTGAGCGA
GGCGAAATACGCGATCACTGTTAAAAGGACAATTACAAACAGGAATCGAATGCAACCGGCGCAGGAACAC
TGCCAGCGCATCAACAATATTTTCACCTGAATCAGGATATTCTTCTAATACCTGGAATGCTGTTTTGCCG
GGGATCGCAGTGGTGAGTAACCATGCATCATCAGGAGTACGGATAAAATGCTTGATGGTCGGAAGAGGCA
TAAATTCCGTCAGCCAGTTTAGTCTGACCATCTCATCTGTAACATCATTGGCAACGCTACCTTTGCCATG
TTTCAGAAACAACTCTGGCGCATCGGGCTTCCCATACAATCGATAGATTGTCGCACCTGATTGCCCGACA
TTATCGCGAGCCCATTTATACCCATATAAATCAGCATCCATGTTGGAATTTAATCGCGGCCTAGAGCAAG
ACGTTTCCCGTTGAATATGGCTCATAACACCCCTTGTATTACTGTTTATGTAAGCAGACAGTTTTATTGT
TCATGACCAAAATCCCTTAACGTGAGTTTTCGTTCCACTGAGCGTCAGACCCCGTAGAAAAGATCAAAGG
ATCTTCAAGGGATCCTTTTTTTCTGCGCGTAATCTGCTGCTTGCAAACAAAAAAACCACCGCTACCAGCG
GTGGTTTGTTTGCCGGATCAAGAGCTACCAACTCTTTTTCCGAAGGTAACTGGCTTCAGCAGAGCGCAGA
TACCAAATACTGTCCTTCTAGTGTAGCCGTAGTTAGGCCACCACTTCAAGAACTCTGTAGCACCGCCTAC
ATACCTCGCTCTGCTAATCCTGTTACCAGTGGCTGCTGCCAGTGGCGATAAGTCGTGTCTTACCGGGTTG
GACTCAAGACGATAGTTACCGGATAAGGCGCAGCGGTCGGGCTGAACGGGGGGTTCGTGCACACAGCCCA
GCTTGGAGCGAACGACCTACACCGAACTGAGATACCTACAGCGTGAGCTATGAGAAAGCGCCACGCTTCC
CGAAGGGAGAAAGGCGGACAGGTATCCGGTAAGCGGCAGGGTCGGAACAGGAGAGCGCACGAGGGAGCTT
CCAGGGGGAAACGCCTGGTATCTTTATAGTCCTGTCGGGTTTCGCCACCTCTGACTTGAGCGTCGATTTT
TGTGATGCTCGTCAGGGGGGCGGAGCCTATGGAAA
