>Addgene plasmid #79784 | pTKEI-Dest | addgene partial sequence | sequence record 152457 | Lac-promoter 5'-CACTTTATGCTTCCGGCTCG-3'
ATTTCACACAGGAAACAGCTATGACCATGATTACGCCAAGCTTGCATGCCTGCAGGTCGACTCTAGAGGA
TCCCCGGGTACCGAGCTCGAATTCACTGGCCGTCGTTTTACAACGTCGTGACTGGGAAAACCCTGGCGTT
ACCCAACTTAATCGCCTTGCAGCACATCCCCCTTTCGCCAGCTGGCGTAATAGCGAAGAGGCCCGCACCG
ATCGCCCTTCCCAACAGTTGCGCAGCCTGAATGGCGAATGGCGCCTGATGCGGTATTTTCTCCTTACGCA
TCTGTGCGGTATTTCACACCGCATATGGTGCACTCTCAGTACAATCTGCTCTGATGCCGCATAGTTAAGC
CAGCCCCGACACCCGCCAACACCCGCTGACGCGCCCTGACGGGCTTGTCTGCTCCCGGCATCCGCTTACA
GACAAGCTCGTCTCTAGCGGTCACCATCACCATCACCATTAAGAGAAGATTTTCAGCCTGATACAGATTA
AATCAGAACGCAGAAGCGGTCTGATAAAACAGAATTTGCCTGGCGGCAGTAGCGCGGTGGTCCCACCTGA
CCCCATGCCGAACTCAGAAGTGAAACGCCGTAGCGCCGATGGTAGTGTGGGGTATCCCCATGCGAGAGTA
GGGAACTGCCAGGCATCAAATAAAACGAAAGGCTCAGTCGAAAGACTGGGCCTTTCGTTTTATCTGTTGT
TTGTCGGTGAACGCTCTCCTGAGTAGGACAAATCCGCCGGGAGCGGATTTGAACGTTGCGAAGCAACGGC
CC
