>Addgene plasmid #79784 | pTKEI-Dest | addgene partial sequence | sequence record 152458 | lac-promoter-R 5'-CCGGAAGCATAAAGTGTAAA-3'
CTAACTCACATTAATTGCGTTGCGCTCACTGCCCGCTTTCCAGTCGGGAAACCTGTCGTGCCAGCTGCAT
TAATCGTCTCTGGACATGGTATATCTCCTTGTGTGAAATTGTTATCCGCTCACAATTCCACACATTATAC
GAGCCGGATGATTAATTGTCAAATTTGCGGGATCGGAGTCGCATAAGGGAGAGCGTCGAGATCCCGGACA
CCATCGAATGGCGCAAAACCTTTCGCGGTATGGCATGATAGCGCCCGGAAGAGAGTCAATTCAGGGTGGT
GAATGTGAAACCAGTAACGTTATACGATGTCGCAGAGTATGCCGGTGTCTCTTATCAGACCGTTTCCCGC
GTGGTGAACCAGGCCAGCCACGTTTCTGCGAAAACGCGGGAAAAAGTGGAAGCGGCGATGGCGGAGCTGA
ATTACATTCCCAACCGCGTGGCACAACAACTGGCGGGCAAACAGTCGTTGCTGATTGGCGTTGCCACCTC
CAGTCTGGCCCTGCACGCGCCGTCGCAAATTGTCGCGGCGATTAAATCTCGCGCCGATCAACTGGGTGCC
AGCGTGGTGGTGTCGATGGTAGAACGAAGCGGCGTCGAAGCCTGTAAAGCGGCGGTGCACAATCTTCTCG
CGCAACGCGTCAGTGGGCTGATCATTAACTATCCGCTGGATGACCAGGATGCCATTGCTGTGGAAGCTGC
CTGCACTAATGTTCCGGCGTTATTTCTTGATGTCTCTGACCAGACACCCATCAACAGTATTATTTTCTCC
CATGAAGACGGTACGCGACTGGGCGTGGAGCATCTGGTCGCATTGGGTCACCAGCAAATCGCGCTGTTAG
CGGGCCCATTAAGTTCTGTCTCGGCGCGTCTGCGTCTGGCTGGCTGGCATAA
